>Addgene plasmid #199165 | pET-6xHis-GFP(+36) | addgene full sequence | sequence record 392689 | Addgene NGS Result
GCAGGGCGCTGACTTCCGCGTTTCCAGACTTTACGAAACACGGAAACCGAAGACCATTCATGTTGTTGCT
CAGGTCGCAGACGTTTTGCAGCAGCAGTCGCTTCACGTTCGCTCGCGTATCGGTGATTCATTCTGCTAAC
CAGTAAGGCAACCCCGCCAGCCTAGCCGGGTCCTCAACGACAGGAGCACGATCATGCTAGTCATGCCCCG
CGCCCACCGGAAGGAGCTGACTGGGTTGAAGGCTCTCAAGGGCATCGGTCGAGATCCCGGTGCCTAATGA
GTGAGCTAACTTACATTAATTGCGTTGCGCTCACTGCCCGCTTTCCAGTCGGGAAACCTGTCGTGCCAGC
TGCATTAATGAATCGGCCAACGCGCGGGGAGAGGCGGTTTGCGTATTGGGCGCCAGGGTGGTTTTTCTTT
TCACCAGTGAGACGGGCAACAGCTGATTGCCCTTCACCGCCTGGCCCTGAGAGAGTTGCAGCAAGCGGTC
CACGCTGGTTTGCCCCAGCAGGCGAAAATCCTGTTTGATGGTGGTTAACGGCGGGATATAACATGAGCTG
TCTTCGGTATCGTCGTATCCCACTACCGAGATGTCCGCACCAACGCGCAGCCCGGACTCGGTAATGGCGC
GCATTGCGCCCAGCGCCATCTGATCGTTGGCAACCAGCATCGCAGTGGGAACGATGCCCTCATTCAGCAT
TTGCATGGTTTGTTGAAAACCGGACATGGCACTCCAGTCGCCTTCCCGTTCCGCTATCGGCTGAATTTGA
TTGCGAGTGAGATATTTATGCCAGCCAGCCAGACGCAGACGCGCCGAGACAGAACTTAATGGGCCCGCTA
ACAGCGCGATTTGCTGGTGACCCAATGCGACCAGATGCTCCACGCCCAGTCGCGTACCGTCTTCATGGGA
GAAAATAATACTGTTGATGGGTGTCTGGTCAGAGACATCAAGAAATAACGCCGGAACATTAGTGCAGGCA
GCTTCCACAGCAATGGCATCCTGGTCATCCAGCGGATAGTTAATGATCAGCCCACTGACGCGTTGCGCGA
GAAGATTGTGCACCGCCGCTTTACAGGCTTCGACGCCGCTTCGTTCTACCATCGACACCACCACGCTGGC
ACCCAGTTGATCGGCGCGAGATTTAATCGCCGCGACAATTTGCGACGGCGCGTGCAGGGCCAGACTGGAG
GTGGCAACGCCAATCAGCAACGACTGTTTGCCCGCCAGTTGTTGTGCCACGCGGTTGGGAATGTAATTCA
GCTCCGCCATCGCCGCTTCCACTTTTTCCCGCGTTTTCGCAGAAACGTGGCTGGCCTGGTTCACCACGCG
GGAAACGGTCTGATAAGAGACACCGGCATACTCTGCGACATCGTATAACGTTACTGGTTTCACATTCACC
ACCCTGAATTGACTCTCTTCCGGGCGCTATCATGCCATACCGCGAAAGGTTTTGCGCCATTCGATGGTGT
CCGGGATCTCGACGCTCTCCCTTATGCGACTCCTGCATTAGGAAGCAGCCCAGTAGTAGGTTGAGGCCGT
TGAGCACCGCCGCCGCAAGGAATGGTGCATGCAAGGAGATGGCGCCCAACAGTCCCCCGGCCACGGGGCC
TGCCACCATACCCACGCCGAAACAAGCGCTCATGAGCCCGAAGTGGCGAGCCCGATCTTCCCCATCGGTG
ATGTCGGCGATATAGGCGCCAGCAACCGCACCTGTGGCGCCGGTGATGCCGGCCACGATGCGTCCGGCGT
AGAGGATCGAGATCGATCTCGATCCCGCGAAATTAATACGACTCACTATAGGGGAATTGTGAGCGGATAA
CAATTCCCCTCTAGAAATAATTTTGTTTAACTTTAAGAAGGAGATATACCATGGGTCATCACCACCACCA
TCACGGTGGCGCTAGCAAAGGTGAACGTCTGTTTCGTGGTAAAGTACCGATCTTAGTGGAATTAAAGGGC
GACGTGAACGGTCATAAATTTAGCGTGCGCGGCAAAGGCAAAGGTGACGCTACCCGTGGTAAATTGACCC
TGAAGTTTATTTGCACAACAGGCAAATTACCCGTTCCGTGGCCCACCTTAGTGACCACCCTGACCTATGG
CGTTCAGTGCTTCAGTCGTTACCCTAAACATATGAAACGTCACGATTTTTTCAAATCAGCCATGCCTAAA
GGATATGTTCAAGAGCGTACAATCAGCTTCAAGAAGGATGGCAAATATAAAACGCGTGCGGAAGTGAAAT
TTGAAGGCCGCACATTAGTAAATCGTATCAAACTGAAAGGTCGTGACTTCAAAGAAAAAGGCAACATTTT
AGGCCATAAACTGCGTTATAACTTTAATTCTCATAAGGTGTATATTACGGCCGATAAACGCAAGAATGGT
ATCAAGGCAAAATTCAAAATTCGCCATAACGTGAAAGACGGCAGCGTTCAATTAGCGGATCATTATCAAC
AAAACACGCCGATTGGTCGCGGGCCTGTACTGTTACCTCGCAACCACTACCTGAGCACCCGTTCTAAACT
GAGCAAAGATCCGAAAGAAAAACGCGATCACATGGTTCTGTTAGAATTCGTGACCGCTGCAGGCATTAAG
CACGGACGCGACGAACGCTACAAGTAATAATGAGGTACCCTCGAGTCTGGTAAAGAAACCGCTGCTGCGA
AATTTGAACGCCAGCACATGGACTCGTCTACTAGCGCAGCTTAATTAACCTAGGCTGCTGCCACCGCTGA
GCAATAACTAGCATAACCCCTTGGGGCCTCTAAACGGGTCTTGAGGGGTTTTTTGCTGAAAGGAGGAACT
ATATCCGGATTGGCGAATGGG
[124 nt withheld, positions 2822-2945]
C
[91 nt withheld, positions 2947-3037]
A
[49 nt withheld, positions 3039-3087]
CCTTTGACGTTGGAGTCCACGTTCTTT
[37 nt withheld, positions 3115-3151]
ACCCTATCTCGGTCTATTCTTTTGATTTATAAGGGATTTTGCCGATTTCGGCCTATTGGTTAAAAAATGA
GCTGATTTAACAAAAATTTAACGCGAATTTTAACAAAATATTAACGTTTACAATTTCTGGCGGCACGATG
GCATGAGATTATCAAAAAGGATCTTCACCTAGATCCTTTTAAATTAAAAATGAAGTTTTAAATCAATCTA
AAGTATATATGAGTAAACTTGGTCTGACAGTTACCAATGCTTAATCAGTGAGGCACCTATCTCAGCGATC
TGTCTATTTCGTTCATCCATAGTTGCCTGACTCCCCGTCGTGTAGATAACTACGATACGGGAGGGCTTAC
CATCTGGCCCCAGTGCTGCAATGATACCGCGAGACCCACGCTCACCGGCTCCAGATTTATCAGCAATAAA
CCAGCCAGCCGGAAGGGCCGAGCGCAGAAGTGGTCCTGCAACTTTATCCGCCTCCATCCAGTCTATTAAT
TGTTGCCGGGAAGCTAGAGTAAGTAGTTCGCCAGTTAATAGTTTGCGCAACGTTGTTGCCATTGCTACAG
GCATCGTGGTGTCACGCTCGTCGTTTGGTATGGCTTCATTCAGCTCCGGTTCCCAACGATCAAGGCGAGT
TACATGATCCCCCATGTTGTGCAAAAAAGCGGTTAGCTCCTTCGGTCCTCCGATCGTTGTCAGAAGTAAG
TTGGCCGCAGTGTTATCACTCATGGTTATGGCAGCACTGCATAATTCTCTTACTGTCATGCCATCCGTAA
GATGCTTTTCTGTGACTGGTGAGTACTCAACCAAGTCATTCTGAGAATAGTGTATGCGGCGACCGAGTTG
CTCTTGCCCGGCGTCAATACGGGATAATACCGCGCCACATAGCAGAACTTTAAAAGTGCTCATCATTGGA
AAACGTTCTTCGGGGCGAAAACTCTCAAGGATCTTACCGCTGTTGAGATCCAGTTCGATGTAACCCACTC
GTGCACCCAACTGATCTTCAGCATCTTTTACTTTCACCAGCGTTTCTGGGTGAGCAAAAACAGGAAGGCA
AAATGCCGCAAAAAAGGGAATAAGGGCGACACGGAAATGTTGAATACTCATACTCTTCCTTTTTCAATCA
TGATTGAAGCATTTATCAGGGTTATTGTCTCATGAGCGGATACATATTTGAATGTATTTAGAAAAATAAA
CAAATAGGTCATGACCAAAATCCCTTAACGTGAGTTTTCGTTCCACTGAGCGTCAGACCCCGTAGAAAAG
ATCAAAGGATCTTCTTGAGATCCTTTTTTTCTGCGCGTAATCTGCTGCTTGCAAACAAAAAAACCACCGC
TACCAGCGGTGGTTTGTTTGCCGGATCAAGAGCTACCAACTCTTTTTCCGAAGGTAACTGGCTTCAGCAG
AGCGCAGATACCAAATACTGTCCTTCTAGTGTAGCCGTAGTTAGGCCACCACTTCAAGAACTCTGTAGCA
CCGCCTACATACCTCGCTCTGCTAATCCTGTTACCAGTGGCTGCTGCCAGTGGCGATAAGTCGTGTCTTA
CCGGGTTGGACTCAAGACGATAGTTACCGGATAAGGCGCAGCGGTCGGGCTGAACGGGGGGTTCGTGCAC
ACAGCCCAGCTTGGAGCGAACGACCTACACCGAACTGAGATACCTACAGCGTGAGCTATGAGAAAGCGCC
ACGCTTCCCGAAGGGAGAAAGGCGGACAGGTATCCGGTAAGCGGCAGGGTCGGAACAGGAGAGCGCACGA
GGGAGCTTCCAGGGGGAAACGCCTGGTATCTTTATAGTCCTGTCGGGTTTCGCCACCTCTGACTTGAGCG
TCGATTTTTGTGATGCTCGTCAGGGGGGCGGAGCCTATGGAAAAACGCCAGCAACGCGGCCTTTTTACGG
TTCCTGGCCTTTTGCTGGCCTTTTGCTCACATGTTCTTTCCTGCGTTATCCCCTGATTCTGTGGATAACC
GTATTACCGCCTTTGAGTGAGCTGATACCGCTCGCCGCAGCCGAACGACCGAGCGCAGCGAGTCAGTGAG
CGAGGAAGCGGAAGAGCGCCTGATGCGGTATTTTCTCCTTACGCATCTGTGCGGTATTTCACACCGCAAT
GGTGCACTCTCAGTACAATCTGCTCTGATGCCGCATAGTTAAGCCAGTATACACTCCGCTATCGCTACGT
GACTGGGTCATGGCTGCGCCCCGACACCCGCCAACACCCGCTGACGCGCCCTGACGGGCTTGTCTGCTCC
CGGCATCCGCTTACAGACAAGCTGTGACCGTCTCCGGGAGCTGCATGTGTCAGAGGTTTTCACCGTCATC
ACCGAAACGCGCGAGGCAGCTGCGGTAAAGCTCATCAGCGTGGTCGTGAAGCGATTCACAGATGTCTGCC
TGTTCATCCGCGTCCAGCTCGTTGAGTTTCTCCAGAAGCGTTAATGTCTGGCTTCTGATAAAGCGGGCCA
TGTTAAGGGCGGTTTTTTCCTGTTTGGTCACTGATGCCTCCGTGTAAGGGGGATTTCTGTTCATGGGGGT
AATGATACCGATGAAACGAGAGAGGATGCTCACGATACGGGTTACTGATGATGAACATGCCCGGTTACTG
GAACGTTGTGAGGGTAAACAACTGGCGGTATGGATGCGGCGGGACCAGAGAAAAATCACTCAGGGTCAAT
GCCAGCGCTTCGTTAATACAGATGTAGGTGTTCCACAGGGTAGCCAGCAGCATCCTGCGATGCAGATCCG
GAACATAATGGT
Features (pLannotate 1.2.2; 19 found; start..end, strand, type, name):
    198..262     -  CDS            TcR (fragment): tetracycline efflux protein; tet; confers resistance to tetracycline
    277..298     -  protein_bind   CAP binding site: CAP binding activates transcription in the presence of cAMP. E. coli catabolite activator protein
    311..1393    -  CDS            lacI: lac repressor; lacI; The lac repressor binds to the lac operator to inhibit transcription in E. coli. This inhibition can be relieved by adding lactose or isopropyl-β-D-thiogalactopyranoside (IPTG).
   1394..1471    -  promoter       lacI promoter: lacI
   1479..1758    -  CDS            TcR (fragment): tetracycline efflux protein; tet; confers resistance to tetracycline
   1784..1802    +  promoter       T7 promoter: promoter for bacteriophage T7 RNA polymerase
   1803..1827    +  protein_bind   lac operator: The lac repressor binds to the lac operator to inhibit transcription in E. coli. This inhibition can be relieved by adding lactose or isopropyl-β-D-thiogalactopyranoside (IPTG). lac repressor encoded by lacI
   1842..1864    +  RBS            RBS: efficient ribosome binding site from bacteriophage T7 gene 10 (Olins and Rangwala, 1989)
   1904..2614    +  CDS            Superfolder GFP: Superfolder GFP is a basic (constitutively fluorescent) green fluorescent protein published in 2005, derived from Aequorea victoria. It is reported to be a very rapidly-maturing weak dimer.
   2642..2683    +  CDS            S-Tag (fragment): affinity and epitope tag derived from pancreatic ribonuclease A
   2713..2730    +  CDS            SET1 (fragment): solubility-enhancement tag derived from T7 phage gene 10B
   2738..2785    +  terminator     T7 terminator: transcription terminator for bacteriophage T7 RNA polymerase
   2822..3277    +  rep_origin     f1 ori (sequence partly withheld): f1 bacteriophage origin of replication; arrow indicates direction of (+) strand synthesis
   3392..4252    -  CDS            AmpR: β-lactamase; bla; confers resistance to ampicillin, carbenicillin, and related antibiotics
   4253..4345    -  promoter       AmpR promoter: bla
   4426..5014    +  rep_origin     ori: high-copy-number ColE1/pMB1/pBR322/pUC origin of replication
   5200..5339    -  misc_feature   bom: basis of mobility region from pBR322
   5441..5632    -  CDS            rop: Rop protein, which maintains plasmids at low copy number; rop
   5649..136     +  CDS            YPB1_ECOLX (across the origin): Protein predicted: Swiss-Prot protein existence level 4. From Escherichia coli.
