[The description below was written by a language model from this plasmid's Addgene catalogue record and pLannotate feature annotations shown in this document.]
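Description:
pET-6xHis-GFP(+36) is a bacterial expression plasmid built on the pETDuet backbone (about 5.9 kb) for producing a positively supercharged green fluorescent protein in E. coli. It is maintained through a ColE1/pBR322-type origin and selected with ampicillin via the β-lactamase gene. The catalogue lists it as high copy, although the annotated backbone also carries the rop gene and bom region typical of pBR322-derived pET vectors. An f1 origin is present as well, along with short tetracycline-resistance gene fragments that are non-functional backbone remnants.

The payload is a synthesized 744 bp GFP(+36) coding sequence, annotated by similarity as superfolder GFP. It carries roughly thirty surface substitutions, nearly all replacing acidic or neutral residues with lysine or arginine, which, as the name indicates, gives the protein a strongly positive net charge. A short N-terminal leader containing a six-histidine tag allows purification by metal-affinity chromatography. Expression is driven by a T7 promoter followed by a lac operator and the phage T7 gene 10 ribosome binding site, and it ends at a T7 terminator. The plasmid-borne lacI gene supplies repressor, so transcription stays off until IPTG induction in a host that provides T7 RNA polymerase. The S-tag fragment annotated downstream of the GFP is residual pETDuet vector sequence, and the record does not indicate that it is fused to the protein. Only one T7 expression cassette appears in the feature table.

The construct is intended for overexpressing supercharged GFP in E. coli. The associated publication concerns the formation of biomolecular condensates in bacteria by tuning protein electrostatics.
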