Addgene plasmid #199165: pET-6xHis-GFP(+36)
Purpose: used to express a supercharged GFP variant in E. coli
Depositing lab: Allie Obermeyer. Depositing organization: Columbia University. Publication: Formation of Biomolecular Condensates in Bacteria by Tuning Protein Electrostatics. Yeong V, Werth EG, Brown LM, Obermeyer AC. ACS Cent Sci. 2020 Dec 23;6(12):2301-2310. doi: 10.1021/acscentsci.0c01146. Epub 2020 Nov 12. PubMed 33376791.
Backbone
  Vector backbone: pETDuet
  Total vector size (bp): 5896
Growth in bacteria
  Bacterial resistance: Ampicillin, 100 μg/mL
  Growth temperature: 37°C
  Growth strain: DH5alpha
  Growth instructions: Growth and protein expression after induction is improved at 25 °C.
  Copy number: High Copy
Gene/Insert
  Gene/Insert name: GFP(+36)
  Insert size (bp): 744
  Mutation: E16R, T19R, V21K, D29K, E42K, E44K, N49E, D86K, Q90R, E100K, D112K, T115K, D127R, E134K, I138R, D143K, E152R, N159K, Q167R, N174K, E182K, D200R, D207R, Q214R, A216K, N222K, T240K, M243R, L246R
  Promoter: T7
  Tag / fusion protein: MGHHHHHHGGA (N terminal on insert)
  Cloning method: Unknown
  Sequencing primers: 5′ T7; 3′ T7-term
Resource information
  A portion of this plasmid was derived from a plasmid made by: This gene was synthesized and cloned into the plasmid by GenScript.
Terms and licenses: Academic/Nonprofit Terms; Industry Terms: Not Available to Industry
How to cite: pET-6xHis-GFP(+36) was a gift from Allie Obermeyer (Addgene plasmid # 199165 ; http://n2t.net/addgene:199165 ; RRID:Addgene_199165)
